Addgene plasmid #222680: pLJM1-TSC22D2-FL-N-FLAG
Purpose: overexpressing full length TSC22D2 with N-terminal FLAG
Depositing lab: Jason Moffat. Depositing organization: Hospital for Sick Children. Publication: The TSC22D, WNK, and NRBP gene families exhibit functional buffering and evolved with Metazoa for cell volume regulation. Xiao YX, Lee SY, Aguilera-Uribe M, Samson R, Au A, Khanna Y, Liu Z, Cheng R, Aulakh K, Wei J, Farias AG, Reilly T, Birkadze S, Habsid A, Brown KR, Chan K, Mero P, Huang JQ, Billmann M, Rahman M, Myers C, Andrews BJ, Youn JY, Yip CM, Rotin D, Derry WB, Forman-Kay JD, Moses AM, Pritisanac I, Gingras AC, Moffat J. Cell Rep. 2024 Jul 23;43(7):114417. doi: 10.1016/j.celrep.2024.114417. Epub 2024 Jul 8. PubMed 38980795.
Backbone
  Vector backbone: pLJM1
  Vector type: Mammalian Expression, Lentiviral
  Selectable markers: Puromycin
Growth in bacteria
  Bacterial resistance: Ampicillin, 100 μg/mL
  Growth temperature: 37°C
  Growth strain: NEB Stable
  Copy number: High Copy
Gene/Insert
  Gene/Insert name: TSC22D2
  Species: H. sapiens (human)
  Entrez Gene: TSC22D2 (a.k.a. TILZ4a, TILZ4b, TILZ4c)
  Tag / fusion protein: FLAG (N terminal on insert)
  Cloning method: Restriction Enzyme; 5′ cloning site Unknown (unknown if destroyed)
Terms and licenses: Academic/Nonprofit Terms; Industry Terms: Not Available to Industry
How to cite: pLJM1-TSC22D2-FL-N-FLAG was a gift from Jason Moffat (Addgene plasmid # 222680 ; http://n2t.net/addgene:222680 ; RRID:Addgene_222680)
