[The description below was written by a language model from this plasmid's Addgene catalogue record and pLannotate feature annotations shown in this document.]
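Description:
pLJM1-TSC22D2-FL-N-FLAG is a lentiviral mammalian expression plasmid of about 9.7 kb, built on the pLJM1 backbone, for overexpressing full-length human TSC22D2 carrying an N-terminal FLAG epitope. It is propagated in E. coli through a high-copy ColE1/pUC-type origin with ampicillin selection from the bla gene. The backbone also retains an f1 origin, lac-region remnants, and T3 and T7 promoter sites.

The transfer cassette has a third-generation, self-inactivating layout. An RSV promoter fused to a truncated HIV-1 5' LTR drives production of the genomic RNA in packaging cells. It is followed by the Ψ packaging signal with a partial gag sequence, the Rev response element for Rev-dependent nuclear export, and a cPPT/CTS element. The cassette ends in a ΔU3 3' LTR that disables LTR promoter activity after integration, with an SV40 polyadenylation signal and SV40 origin sequence just outside it.

Within the provirus, a CMV promoter with a partial CMV enhancer drives the FLAG-TSC22D2 open reading frame. A residual fragment of a U6 promoter lies upstream, probably left over from the vector's ancestry rather than serving a function here. In this annotation the cPPT/CTS sits downstream of the TSC22D2 coding sequence, ahead of a second unit in which the human PGK promoter expresses puromycin N-acetyltransferase, allowing puromycin selection of transduced cells. The cloning sites used for the insert are not recorded.

The construct suits transient transfection or, after packaging with helper plasmids, stable transduction. The FLAG tag allows detection or affinity purification of TSC22D2. The associated study concerns the TSC22D, WNK and NRBP gene families in cell volume regulation.
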