Features (pLannotate 1.2.2; 30 found; start..end, strand, type, name):
     63..84      -  rep_origin     SV40 ori (fragment): SV40 origin of replication
    103..224     -  polyA_signal   SV40 poly(A) signal: SV40 polyadenylation signal
    296..529     -  LTR            3' LTR (ΔU3): self-inactivating 3' long terminal repeat (LTR) from HIV-1
    531..614     -  CDS            nef (fragment): NEF_HV1Z2 - Experimental evidence at protein level: Swiss-Prot protein existence level 1. Extracellular Nef protein targets CD4(+) T-lymphocytes for apoptosis by interacting with CXCR4 surface receptors. From Human immunodeficiency virus type 1 group M subtype D (isolate Z2/CDC-Z34) (HIV-1).
    657..1256    -  CDS            PuroR: puromycin N-acetyltransferase; pac from Streptomyces alboniger; confers resistance to puromycin
   1278..1788    -  promoter       hPGK promoter: human phosphoglycerate kinase 1 promoter
   1837..1954    -  misc_feature   cPPT/CTS: central polypurine tract and central termination sequence of HIV-1
   1999..4335    -  CDS            TSC22D2: T22D2_HUMAN - Also known as KIAA0669, TILZ4. Experimental evidence at protein level: Swiss-Prot protein existence level 1. From Homo sapiens (Human).
   4336..4356    -  CDS            FLAG (fragment): FLAG® epitope tag, followed by an enterokinase cleavage site
   4391..4594    -  promoter       CMV promoter: human cytomegalovirus (CMV) immediate early promoter
   4595..4729    -  enhancer       CMV enhancer (fragment): human cytomegalovirus immediate early enhancer; contains an 18-bp deletion relative to the standard CMV enhancer
   4720..4903    -  promoter       U6 promoter (fragment): RNA polymerase III promoter for human U6 snRNA
   4953..5053    -  CDS            Rev (fragment): human immunodeficiency virus 1 (HIV-1) Rev protein; rev; enhances nuclear export of unspliced and incompletely spliced viral mRNAs
   5430..5663    -  misc_feature   RRE: The Rev response element (RRE) of HIV-1 allows for Rev-dependent mRNA export from the nucleus to the cytoplasm.
   5809..6172    -  CDS            HIV-1 gag (fragment): gag protein from human immunodeficiency virus 1; gag
   6156..6281    -  misc_feature   HIV-1 Ψ: packaging signal of human immunodeficiency virus type 1
   6328..6508    -  LTR            5' LTR (truncated): truncated 5' long terminal repeat (LTR) from HIV-1
   6509..6735    -  promoter       RSV promoter: Rous sarcoma virus enhancer/promoter
   6763..6781    -  promoter       T3 promoter: promoter for bacteriophage T3 RNA polymerase
   6826..6842    -  protein_bind   lac operator: The lac repressor binds to the lac operator to inhibit transcription in E. coli. This inhibition can be relieved by adding lactose or isopropyl-β-D-thiogalactopyranoside (IPTG). lac repressor encoded by lacI
   6850..6880    -  promoter       lac promoter: promoter for the E. coli lac operon
   6895..6916    -  protein_bind   CAP binding site: CAP binding activates transcription in the presence of cAMP. E. coli catabolite activator protein
   6929..7021    -  CDS            lacI (fragment): lac repressor; lacI; The lac repressor binds to the lac operator to inhibit transcription in E. coli. This inhibition can be relieved by adding lactose or isopropyl-β-D-thiogalactopyranoside (IPTG).
   7204..7792    -  rep_origin     ori: high-copy-number ColE1/pMB1/pBR322/pUC origin of replication
   7963..8823    -  CDS            AmpR: β-lactamase; bla; confers resistance to ampicillin, carbenicillin, and related antibiotics
   8824..8928    -  promoter       AmpR promoter: bla
   8981..9409    -  rep_origin     f1 ori (sequence partly withheld): f1 bacteriophage origin of replication; arrow indicates direction of (+) strand synthesis
   9414..9569    -  CDS            lacZα (fragment): LacZα fragment of β-galactosidase; lacZ fragment
   9577..9595    +  promoter       T7 promoter: promoter for bacteriophage T7 RNA polymerase
   9616..63      -  rep_origin     SV40 ori (across the origin): SV40 origin of replication
>Addgene plasmid #222680 | pLJM1-TSC22D2-FL-N-FLAG | addgene full sequence | sequence record 448315 | Addgene NGS Result
AAAAAAAATTAGTCAGCCATGGGGCGGAGAATGGGCGGAACTGGGCGGAGTTAGGGGCGGGATGGGCGGA
GTTAGGGGCGGGATAGCTAGAGCCAGACATGATAAGATACATTGATGAGTTTGGACAAACCACAACTAGA
ATGCAGTGAAAAAAATGCTTTATTTGTGAAATTTGTGATGCTATTGCTTTATTTGTAACCATTATAAGCT
GCAATAAACAAGTTCCTCTCACTCTCTGATATTCATTTCTTTGCAAGTTATAAATACTGAATAATAAGAT
GACATGAACTACTACTGCTAGAGATTTTCCACACTGACTAAAAGGGTCTGAGGGATCTCTAGTTACCAGA
GTCACACAACAGACGGGCACACACTACTTGAAGCACTCAAGGCAAGCTTTATTGAGGCTTAAGCAGTGGG
TTCCCTAGTTAGCCAGAGAGCTCCCAGGCTCAGATCTGGTCTAACCAGAGAGACCCAGTACAAGCAAAAA
GCAGATCTTGTCTTCGTTGGGAGTGAATTAGCCCTTCCAGTCCCCCCTTTTCTTTTAAAAAGTGGCTAAG
ATCTACAGCTGCCTTGTAAGTCATTGGTCTTAAAGGTACCGATGCATGGGGTCGTGCGCTCCTTTCGGTC
GGGCGCTGCGGGTCGTGGGGCGGGCGTCAGGCACCGGGCTTGCGGGTCATGCACCAGGTGCGCGGTCCTT
CGGGCACCTCGACGTCGGCGGTGACGGTGAAGCCGAGCCGCTCGTAGAAGGGGAGGTTGCGGGGCGCGGA
GGTCTCCAGGAAGGCGGGCACCCCGGCGCGCTCGGCCGCCTCCACTCCGGGGAGCACGACGGCGCTGCCC
AGACCCTTGCCCTGGTGGTCGGGCGAGACGCCGACGGTGGCCAGGAACCACGCGGGCTCCTTGGGCCGGT
GCGGCGCCAGGAGGCCTTCCATCTGTTGCTGCGCGGCCAGCCGGGAACCGCTCAACTCGGCCATGCGCGG
GCCGATCTCGGCGAACACCGCCCCCGCTTCGACGCTCTCCGGCGTGGTCCAGACCGCCACCGCGGCGCCG
TCGTCCGCGACCCACACCTTGCCGATGTCGAGCCCGACGCGCGTGAGGAAGAGTTCTTGCAGCTCGGTGA
CCCGCTCGATGTGGCGGTCCGGATCGACGGTGTGGCGCGTGGCGGGGTAGTCGGCGAACGCGGCGGCGAG
GGTGCGTACGGCCCTGGGGACGTCGTCGCGGGTGGCGAGGCGCACCGTGGGCTTGTACTCGGTCATGGTA
AGCTCCGGTGGATCCCCCTGGGGAGAGAGGTCGGTGATTCGGTCAACGAGGGAGCCGACTGCCGACGTGC
GCTCCGGAGGCTTGCAGAATGCGGAACACCGCGCGGGCAGGAACAGGGCCCACACTACCGCCCCACACCC
CGCCTCCCGCACCGCCCCTTCCCGGCCGCTGCTCTCGGCGCGCCCTGCTGAGCAGCCGCTATTGGCCACA
GCCCATCGCGGTCGGCGCGCTGCCATTGCTCCCTGGCGCTGTCCGTCTGCGAGGGTACTAGTGAGACGTG
CGGCTTCCGTTTGTCACGTCCGGCACGCCGCGAACCGCAAGGAACCTTCCCGACTTAGGGGCGGAGCAGG
AAGCGTCGCCGGGGGGCCCACAAGGGTAGCGGCGAAGATCCGGGTGACGCTGCGAACGGACGTGAAGAAT
GTGCGAGACCCAGGGTCGGCGCCGCTGCGTTTCCCGGAACCACGCCCAGAGCAGCCGCGTCCCTGCGCAA
ACCCAGGGCTGCCTTGGAAAAGGCGCAACCCCAACCCCCTCGAGCCGCGGCCAAAGTGGATCTCTGCTGT
CCCTGTAATAAACCCGAAAATTTTGAATTTTTGTAATTTGTTTTTGTAATTCTTTAGTTTGTATGTCTGT
TGCTATTATGTCTACTATTCTTTCCCCTGCACTGTACCCCCCAATCCCCCCTTTTCTTTTAAAATTGTGG
ATGAATACTGCCATTTGTCTCGAGGTCGAGAATTCTTATGCTGAGGAGACATTCGGCTGCTGTGGAGGTT
GCGTTGGCTGCGGAGGCTGTGCTATCACTGCTTGCTGTTGAGAAGTGCTACCAGGATTGGCCTGTTGGGT
TGGGAGTTGGGATAATTGATCATTGCTTGAAAGAGATTTTAACAGTGCATTTTCTCGTTCAAGTAAAGAG
TTTCTTTCAACTAATTCTTTTATTTGTTCCTTTAAAACTTCCACTTCTTCTCTTACTGCATACATCAAAT
GGCTTTTCACCAGATCCATTGCTTGTTCTATTTTGTTGTCAATGGCTACAACACCTCCCCCAGATGCACT
ATCCCAGAGGCTCTTTGATTCCTTTAACGTGTTCAAATGGAACGCTTGGTAGAAAGCAGTTGAAGGATTC
CTGTCTTCATCACCATCAACAGGAATAGCTATGCTGAATACAGAGGTGGCCAGACTGTTCATAGGTGTTA
ACTGAAGGGGGTTTGCCAGGGAATCTGCAACAGGCGGCTTCACAACAGGCTTATTTTCAGCAATGAGAGA
AAGTGGTGGTTGAGGTAGGGGTTCTGATTTTCTTCTAGTATCGTCGACTTGCCCGACTAAAGGCTGGGTC
TGAGTTTGAAACTGGCTTAGGTCAGACTGTGGTAGACTTGTTGGTGCGCTGTGTGTGCCTGGCGCTAAGG
GCAGCCCAACATGCTGGATTATGCTGCTGCTCCTGCTGACTGGCGTATGGCTGCTCAGCTGTTGCGACTG
GGCCAGAGGCGCGGGTACATTTGGCATAGTAACAGAAGTGGTAGACACACTAGGCACGCTTGGAGCGGGC
ACGGCTGCAGGCACGTTTGGAACTCCGGGCACCACGGCGTGAGGGCCACCAGGTACGGCTGACAGCGGAC
CACTGCCACCCATCTGCGGCGGAGGCACGGACTGGGGCTGCCCAGCCCCGGCAGGACCGAGGCACGGCTG
CACCACGCCTCCCACAGTAGCCGGGGGCACTCCAGTCGGCTGACAAGGCGCGACCTGCCCGCCTTGCGCT
GGTCCCGTCCGGGGGGCCATGGCTTCGCTGGGCTGGGAAGACGCGCCCATGAGCTGCGCGCCCACCGAGG
AAGCATTCTGGCCGGTGCCCACGGGAAGGGTGGCCGCCGTGGCGGGGCTCGCTGCGGCGCCGGTGGACGA
GGGCTGCGCGGGGCTTGGCGGCTGCAGGCCGGCCACGTGCTGCTGCAGGTACTCACTCTGGCCGGAGGGC
TGGACGGGCAGCAAATGTCCGGGCGGTATCTGAGGCTGAGGATACGCGAACTGCTGGGGCTGCTGCGCCG
CGGGGGCGCCCACTGCAGGGCCCGGCTGCGGAGGCAGGGACATAGCCGGCTGCGCCAGGGTTACATTCGT
CGGCGGCAGAGTCTGTCCCCCGGGCCCCGCTCCCTGGGGCTGGCTGGGCTGCGCGGCTGCCATCATTGGC
TGCGGCCCGGTCGCGGCTCCCGGGAACGGCGGCAGCGGAGCCGAGCTTTGAGCCACAGCCCCACCTACGG
GTGGCGGCGGCGGCTGTGGCTGCCCAACGCTAAAACTCTGCGGCTGGGCCGGAGTGGGCTGGCTCATTTT
CTCCGACGGGGGTAGCTGTGACACAGCAGTCAAGGAGCTGTCAGTTCCCGACTCGGGCCCGTGCGCCCCC
TGCATGGAGGCCACTACTACCACCACCGACCCTCCGGTGGCGCCCAGGCCGCTGTCCCGCTCCGCAGTCT
GGTCAAAAGTACTGCTGTGTCTAATGCAATCCCCGGATCTAGTCAGGACGCTGCTGTCTGAATCCCTCTC
ATAGTATTCCATACACGTCCATCGGCCGCGTCTATAGGGCTCTCCGCTCCCGTGGTCCAGCTTGATCACG
CGAAAACGGGAACTACATGTGGTGGGAGGCTGAGATGGGGCTGCAGTCACTGGCCCGGCGGATGAGCCCG
CGAGCTGGGGGCCGCCGGGTGCTCCGGGGGCGGGGGCCGAAGTGGCAGCCGCCGCCAGGGTACTGGCGAG
CGCCCCAGACACGCTCCGGGCCGAAACGACTCCTCCTCCGTTGGCGGGAGCAGCAGCCGCCGCTGCCAGC
TGCCCATCTAGGAGGAGGTTTGGGGAGACGGTCCCGGGAGTCTCCGCATCCCCAACATTGTTAAGCGTCT
CTTCGGAAGAGCTGCGCTCGCAGACCTCCTCAGGGCCATAATCCGTGGCCCGAGAGACGTCGAAAATCTC
GGAAGAGACGTCCTCTGTGCGTGACTCGTCCGGGTCGTCCAAGCTCTCGGTGTCCTCGGTGATGCTAGTG
GCCACCTGGGCCGTGGTGACACTGGTGATCTGGAAGCAGCTCTTCTTCTTGGCCGGCATCTTGGACTTGT
CATCGTCGTCCTTGTAGTCCATGCTAGCGGATCTGACGGTTCACTAAACCAGCTCTGCTTATATAGACCT
CCCACCGTACACGCCTACCGCCCATTTGCGTCAATGGGGCGGAGTTGTTACGACATTTTGGAAAGTCCCG
TTGATTTTGGTGCCAAAACAAACTCCCATTGACGTCAATGGGGTGGAGACTTGGAAATCCCCGTGAGTCA
AACCGCTATCCACGCCCATTGATGTACTGCCAAAACCGCATCACCATGGTAATAGCGATGACTAATACGT
AGATGTACTGCCAAGTAGGAAAGTCCCATAAGGTCATGTACTGGGCATAATGCCAGGCGGGCCATTTACC
GTCATTGACGTCAATAGGGGGCGTACTTGGCATATGATAGTCCATTTTAAAACATAATTTTAAAACTGCA
AACTACCCAAGAAATTATTACTTTCTACGTCACGTATTTTGTACTAATATCTTTGTGTTTACAGTCAAAT
TAATTCCAATTATCTCTCTAACAGCCTTGTATCGTATATGCAAATATGAAGGAATCATGGGAAATAGGCC
CTCGGTGAAGGGGGCGGCCGCTCGAGGCTAGTCTCGTGATCGATACCGTCGAGATCCGTTCACTAATCGA
ATGGATCTGTCTCTGTCTCTCTCTCCACCTTCTTCTTCTATTCCTTCGGGCCTGTCGGGTCCCCTCGGGG
TTGGGAGGTGGGTCTGAAACGATAATGGTGAATATCCCTGCCTAACTCTATTCACTATAGAAAGTACAGC
AAAAACTATTCTTAAACCTACCAAGCCTCCTACTATCATTATGAATAATTTTATATACCACAGCCAATTT
GTTATGTTAAACCAATTCCACAAACTTGCCCATTTATCTAATTCCAATAATTCTTGTTCATTCTTTTCTT
GCTGGTTTTGCGATTCTTCAATTAAGGAGTGTATTAAGCTTGTGTAATTGTTAATTTCTCTGTCCCACTC
CATCCAGGTCGTGTGATTCCAAATCTGTTCCAGAGATTTATTACTCCAACTAGCATTCCAAGGCACAGCA
GTGGTGCAAATGAGTTTTCCAGAGCAACCCCAAATCCCCAGGAGCTGTTGATCCTTTAGGTATCTTTCCA
CAGCCAGGATTCTTGCCTGGAGCTGCTTGATGCCCCAGACTGTGAGTTGCAACAGATGCTGTTGCGCCTC
AATAGCCCTCAGCAAATTGTTCTGCTGCTGCACTATACCAGACAATAATTGTCTGGCCTGTACCGTCAGC
GTCATTGACGCTGCGCCCATAGTGCTTCCTGCTGCTCCCAAGAACCCAAGGAACAAAGCTCCTATTCCCA
CTGCTCTTTTTTCTCTCTGCACCACTCTTCTCTTTGCCTTGGTGGGTGCTACTCCTAATGGTTCAATTTT
TACTACTTTATATTTATATAATTCACTTCTCCAATTGTCCCTCATATCTCCTCCTCCAGGTCTGAAGATC
AGCGGCCGCTTGCTGTGCGGTGGTCTTACTTTTGTTTTGCTCTTCCTCTATCTTGTCTAAAGCTTCCTTG
GTGTCTTTTATCTCTATCCTTTGATGCACACAATAGAGGGTTGCTACTGTATTATATAATGATCTAAGTT
CTTCTGATCCTGTCTGAAGGGATGGTTGTAGCTGTCCCAGTATTTGTCTACAGCCTTCTGATGTTTCTAA
CAGGCCAGGATTAACTGCGAATCGTTCTAGCTCCCTGCTTGCCCATACTATATGTTTTAATTTATATTTT
TTCTTTCCCCCTGGCCTTAACCGAATTTTTTCCCATCGCGATCTAATTCTCCCCCGCTTAATACTGACGC
TCTCGCACCCATCTCTCTCCTTCTAGCCTCCGCTAGTCAAAATTTTTGGCGTACTCACCAGTCGCCGCCC
CTCGCCTCTTGCCGTGCGCGCTTCAGCAAGCCGAGTCCTGCGTCGAGAGAGCTCCTCTGGTTTCCCTTTC
GCTTTCAAGTCCCTGTTCGGGCGCCACTGCTAGAGATTTTCCACACTGACTAAAAGGGTCTGAGGGATCT
CTAGTTACCAGAGTCACACAACAGACGGGCACACACTACTTGAAGCACTCAAGGCAAGCTTTATTGAGGC
TTAAGCAGTGGGTTCCCTAGTTAGCCAGAGAGCTCCCAGGCTCAGATCTGGTCTAACCAGAGAGACCCGT
TTATGTATCGAGCTAGGCACTTAAATACAATATCTCTGCAATGCGGCAATTCAGTGGTTCGTCCAATCCA
TGTCAGACCCGTCTGTTGCCTTCCTAATAAGGCACGATCGTACCACCTTACTTCCACCAATCGGCATGCA
CGGTGCTTTTTCTCTCCTTGTAAGGCATGTTGCTAACTCATCGTTACCATGTTGCAAGACTACAAGAGTA
TTGCATAAGACTACATTAAGCTTGCAGCTCCAGCTTTTGTTCCCTTTAGTGAGGGTTAATTGCGCGCTTG
GCGTAATCATGGTCATAGCTGTTTCCTGTGTGAAATTGTTATCCGCTCACAATTCCACACAACATACGAG
CCGGAAGCATAAAGTGTAAAGCCTGGGGTGCCTAATGAGTGAGCTAACTCACATTAATTGCGTTGCGCTC
ACTGCCCGCTTTCCAGTCGGGAAACCTGTCGTGCCAGCTGCATTAATGAATCGGCCAACGCGCGGGGAGA
GGCGGTTTGCGTATTGGGCGCTCTTCCGCTTCCTCGCTCACTGACTCGCTGCGCTCGGTCGTTCGGCTGC
GGCGAGCGGTATCAGCTCACTCAAAGGCGGTAATACGGTTATCCACAGAATCAGGGGATAACGCAGGAAA
GAACATGTGAGCAAAAGGCCAGCAAAAGGCCAGGAACCGTAAAAAGGCCGCGTTGCTGGCGTTTTTCCAT
AGGCTCCGCCCCCCTGACGAGCATCACAAAAATCGACGCTCAAGTCAGAGGTGGCGAAACCCGACAGGAC
TATAAAGATACCAGGCGTTTCCCCCTGGAAGCTCCCTCGTGCGCTCTCCTGTTCCGACCCTGCCGCTTAC
CGGATACCTGTCCGCCTTTCTCCCTTCGGGAAGCGTGGCGCTTTCTCATAGCTCACGCTGTAGGTATCTC
AGTTCGGTGTAGGTCGTTCGCTCCAAGCTGGGCTGTGTGCACGAACCCCCCGTTCAGCCCGACCGCTGCG
CCTTATCCGGTAACTATCGTCTTGAGTCCAACCCGGTAAGACACGACTTATCGCCACTGGCAGCAGCCAC
TGGTAACAGGATTAGCAGAGCGAGGTATGTAGGCGGTGCTACAGAGTTCTTGAAGTGGTGGCCTAACTAC
GGCTACACTAGAAGAACAGTATTTGGTATCTGCGCTCTGCTGAAGCCAGTTACCTTCGGAAAAAGAGTTG
GTAGCTCTTGATCCGGCAAACAAACCACCGCTGGTAGCGGTGGTTTTTTTGTTTGCAAGCAGCAGATTAC
GCGCAGAAAAAAAGGATCTCAAGAAGATCCTTTGATCTTTTCTACGGGGTCTGACGCTCAGTGGAACGAA
AACTCACGTTAAGGGATTTTGGTCATGAGATTATCAAAAAGGATCTTCACCTAGATCCTTTTAAATTAAA
AATGAAGTTTTAAATCAATCTAAAGTATATATGAGTAAACTTGGTCTGACAGTTACCAATGCTTAATCAG
TGAGGCACCTATCTCAGCGATCTGTCTATTTCGTTCATCCATAGTTGCCTGACTCCCCGTCGTGTAGATA
ACTACGATACGGGAGGGCTTACCATCTGGCCCCAGTGCTGCAATGATACCGCGAGACCCACGCTCACCGG
CTCCAGATTTATCAGCAATAAACCAGCCAGCCGGAAGGGCCGAGCGCAGAAGTGGTCCTGCAACTTTATC
CGCCTCCATCCAGTCTATTAATTGTTGCCGGGAAGCTAGAGTAAGTAGTTCGCCAGTTAATAGTTTGCGC
AACGTTGTTGCCATTGCTACAGGCATCGTGGTGTCACGCTCGTCGTTTGGTATGGCTTCATTCAGCTCCG
GTTCCCAACGATCAAGGCGAGTTACATGATCCCCCATGTTGTGCAAAAAAGCGGTTAGCTCCTTCGGTCC
TCCGATCGTTGTCAGAAGTAAGTTGGCCGCAGTGTTATCACTCATGGTTATGGCAGCACTGCATAATTCT
CTTACTGTCATGCCATCCGTAAGATGCTTTTCTGTGACTGGTGAGTACTCAACCAAGTCATTCTGAGAAT
AGTGTATGCGGCGACCGAGTTGCTCTTGCCCGGCGTCAATACGGGATAATACCGCGCCACATAGCAGAAC
TTTAAAAGTGCTCATCATTGGAAAACGTTCTTCGGGGCGAAAACTCTCAAGGATCTTACCGCTGTTGAGA
TCCAGTTCGATGTAACCCACTCGTGCACCCAACTGATCTTCAGCATCTTTTACTTTCACCAGCGTTTCTG
GGTGAGCAAAAACAGGAAGGCAAAATGCCGCAAAAAAGGGAATAAGGGCGACACGGAAATGTTGAATACT
CATACTCTTCCTTTTTCAATATTATTGAAGCATTTATCAGGGTTATTGTCTCATGAGCGGATACATATTT
GAATGTATTTAGAAAAATAAACAAATAGGGGTTCCGCGCACATTTCCCCGAAAAGTGCCACCTAAATTGT
AAGCGTTAATATTTTGTTAAAATTCGCGTTAAATTTTTGTTAAATCAGCTCATTTTTTAACCAATAGGCC
GAAATCGGCAAAATCCCTTATAAATCAAAAGAATAGACCGAGATAGGGT
[37 nt withheld, positions 9080-9116]
AAAGAACGTGGACTCCAACGTCAAAGG
[49 nt withheld, positions 9144-9192]
T
[91 nt withheld, positions 9194-9284]
G
[124 nt withheld, positions 9286-9409]
CCCATTCGCCATTCAGGCTGCGCAACTGTTGGGAAGGGCGATCGGTGCGGGCCTCTTCGCTATTACGCCA
GCTGGCGAAAGGGGGATGTGCTGCAAGGCGATTAAGTTGGGTAACGCCAGGGTTTTCCCAGTCACGACGT
TGTAAAACGACGGCCAGTGAGCGCGCGTAATACGACTCACTATAGGGCGAATTGGGTACGTCCCTAGGCC
TCCAAAAAAGCCTCCTCACTACTTCTGGAATAGCTCAGAGGCCGAGGCGGCCTCGGCCTCTGCATAAAT
